>Addgene plasmid #55581 | mTurquoise-Sequestosome1-N-18 | depositor partial sequence | sequence record 85988 | insert sequence
TCAGATCCGCTAGCGCCACCATGGCCATGTCCTACGTGAAGGATGACATCTTCCGAATCTACATTAAAGA
GAAAAAAGAGTGCCGGCGGGACCACCGCCCACCGTGTGCTCAGGAGGCGCCCCGCAACATGGTGCACCCC
AATGTGATCTGCGATGGCTGCAATGGGCCTGTGGTAGGAACCCGCTACAAGTGCAGCGTCTGCCCAGACT
ACGACTTGTGTAGCGTCTGCGAGGGAAAGGGCTTGCACCGGGGGCACACCAAGCTCGCATTCCCCAGCCC
CTTCGGGCACCTGTCTGAGGGCTTCTCGCACAGCCGCTGGCTCCGGAAGGTGAAACACGGACACTTCGGG
TGGCCAGGATGGGAAATGGGTCCACCAGGAAACTGGAGCCCACGTCCTCCTCGTGCAGGGGAGGCCCGCC
CTGGCCCCACGGCAGAATCAGCTTCTGGTCCATCGGAGGATCCGAGTGTGAATTTCCTGAAGAACGTTGG
GGAGAGTGTGGCAGCTGCCCTTAGCCCTCTGGGCATTGAAGTTGATATCGATGTGGAGCACGGAGGGAAA
AGAAGCCGCCTGACCCCCGTCTCTCCAGAGAGTTCCAGCACAGAGGAGAAGAGCAGCTCACAGCCAAGCA
GCTGCTGCTCTGATCCCAGCAAGCCGGGTGGGAATGTTGAGGGCGCCACGCAGTCTCTGGCGGAGCAGAT
GAGAAAGATCGCCTTGGAGTCCGAGGGGCGCCCTGAGGAACAGATGGAGTCGGATAACTGTTCAGGAGGA
GATGATGACTGGACCCATCTGTCTTCAAAAGAAGTGGACCCGTCTACAGGTGAACTCCAGTCCCTACAGA
TGCCAGAATCCGAAGGGCCAAGCTCTCTGGACCCCTCCCAGGAGGGACCCACAGGGCTGAAGGAAGCTGC
CTTGTACCCACATCTCCCGCCAGAGGCTGACCCGCGGCTGATTGAGTCCCTCTCCCAGATGCTGTCCATG
GGCTTCTCTGATGAAGGCGGCTGGCTCACCAGGCTCCTGCAGACCAAGAACTATGACATCGGAGCGGCTC
TGGACACCATCCAGTATTCAAAGCATCCCCCGCCGTTGAGCAGCGGTGGAGCAAGCGCAGCCAGTGGTAG
CGCAGCGGGACCGGTCGCCACCATGGTGAGCAAGGGCGAGGAGCTGTTCACCGGGGTGGTGCCCATCCTG
GTCGAGCTGGACGGCGACGTAAACGGCCACAAGTTCAGCGTGTCCGGCGAGGGCGAGGGCGATGCCACCT
ACGGCAAGCTGACCCTGAAGTTCATCTGCACCACCGGCAAGCTGCCCGTGCCCTGGCCCACCCTCGTGAC
CACCCTGTCCTGGGGCGTGCAGTGCTTCGCCCGCTACCCCGACCACATGAAGCAGCACGACTTCTTCAAG
TCCGCCATGCCCGAAGGCTACGTCCAGGAGCGCACCATCTTCTTCAAGGACGACGGCAACTACAAGACCC
GCGCCGAGGTGAAGTTCGAGGGCGACACCCTGGTGAACCGCATCGAGCTGAAGGGCATCGACTTCAAGGA
GGACGGCAACATCCTGGGGCACAAGCTGGAGTACAACTACATCAGCGACAACGTCTATATCACCGCCGAC
AAGCAGAAGAACGGCATCAAGGCCAACTTCAAGATCCGCCACAACATCGAGGACGGCGGCGTGCAGCTCG
CCGACCACTACCAGCAGAACACCCCCATCGGCGACGGCCCCGTGCTGCTGCCCGACAACCACTACCTGAG
CACCCAGTCCAAGCTGAGCAAAGACCCCAACGAGAAGCGCGATCACATGGTCCTGCTGGAGTTCGTGACC
GCCGCCGGGATCACTCTCGGCATGGACGAGCTGTACAAGTAAAGCGGCCGCGACTCTAGATCATAATCAG
CCATACCACA
