>Addgene plasmid #55581 | mTurquoise-Sequestosome1-N-18 | addgene partial sequence | sequence record 116610 | CMV-F 5'-CGCAAATGGGCGGTAGGCGTG-3'
CAGAGCTGGTTTAGTGAACCGTCAGATCCGCTAGCGCCACCATGGCCATGTCCTACGTGAAGGATGACAT
CTTCCGAATCTACATTAAAGAGAAAAAAGAGTGCCGGCGGGACCACCGCCCACCGTGTGCTCAGGAGGCG
CCCCGCAACATGGTGCACCCCAATGTGATCTGCGATGGCTGCAATGGGCCTGTGGTAGGAACCCGCTACA
AGTGCAGCGTCTGCCCAGACTACGACTTGTGTAGCGTCTGCGAGGGAAAGGGCTTGCACCGGGGGCACAC
CAAGCTCGCATTCCCCAGCCCCTTCGGGCACCTGTCTGAGGGCTTCTCGCACAGCCGCTGGCTCCGGAAG
GTGAAACACGGACACTTCGGGTGGCCAGGATGGGAAATGGGTCCACCAGGAAACTGGAGCCCACGTCCTC
CTCGTGCAGGGGAGGCCCGCCCTGGCCCCACGGCAGAATCAGCTTCTGGTCCATCGGAGGATCCGAGTGT
GAATTTCCTGAAGAACGTTGGGGAGAGTGTGGCAGCTGCCCTTAGCCCTCTGGGCATTGAAGTTGATATC
GATGTGGAGCACGGAGGGAAAAGAAGCCGCCTGACCCCCGTCTCTCCAGAGAGTTCCAGCACAGAGGAGA
AGAGCAGCTCACAGCCAAGCAGCTGCTGCTCTGATCCCAGCAAGCCGGGTGGGAATGTTGAGGGCGCCAC
GCAGTCTCTGGCGGAGCAGATGAGAAAGATCGCCTTGGAGTCCGAGGGGCGCCCTGAGGAACAGATGGAG
TCGGATAACTGTTCAGGAGGAGATGATGACTGGACCCATCTGTCTTCAAAAGAAGTGGACCCGTCTACAG
GTGAACTCCAGTCCCTACAGATGCCAGAATCCGAA
