>Addgene plasmid #55581 | mTurquoise-Sequestosome1-N-18 | addgene partial sequence | sequence record 116611 | hSMAD1-F2 5'-TGAGTTTGGACAAACCACAAC-3'
AATTTGTGATGCTATTGCTTTATTTGTAACCATTATAAGCTGCAATAAACAAGTTAACAACAACAATTGC
ATTCATTTTATGTTTCAGGTTCAGGGGGAGGTGTGGGAGGTTTTTTAAAGCAAGTAAAACCTCTACAAAT
GTGGTATGGCTGATTATGATCTAGAGTCGCGGCCGCTTTACTTGTACAGCTCGTCCATGCCGAGAGTGAT
CCCGGCGGCGGTCACGAACTCCAGCAGGACCATGTGATCGCGCTTCTCGTTGGGGTCTTTGCTCAGCTTG
GACTGGGTGCTCAGGTAGTGGTTGTCGGGCAGCAGCACGGGGCCGTCGCCGATGGGGGTGTTCTGCTGGT
AGTGGTCGGCGAGCTGCACGCCGCCGTCCTCGATGTTGTGGCGGATCTTGAAGTTGGCCTTGATGCCGTT
CTTCTGCTTGTCGGCGGTGATATAGACGTTGTCGCTGATGTAGTTGTACTCCAGCTTGTGCCCCAGGATG
TTGCCGTCCTCCTTGAAGTCGATGCCCTTCAGCTCGATGCGGTTCACCAGGGTGTCGCCCTCGAACTTCA
CCTCGGCGCGGGTCTTGTAGTTGCCGTCGTCCTTGAAGAAGATGGTGCGCTCCTGGACGTAGCCTTCGGG
CATGGCGGACTTGAAGAAGTCGTGCTGCTTCATGTGGTCGGGGTAGCGGGCGAAGCACTGCACGCCCCAG
GACAGGGTGGTCACGAGGGTGGGCCAGGGCACGGGCAGCTTGCCGGTGGTGCAGATGAACTTCAGGGTCA
GCTTGCCGTAGGTGGCATCGCCCTCGCCCTCGCCGGACACGCTGAACTTGTGGCCGTTTACGTCGCCGTC
CAGCTCGACCAGGATGGGCACCACCCCGGTGAACAGCTCCTCGCCCTTGCTCACCATGGTGGCGACCGGT
CCCGCTGCGCTACCACTGGCTGCGCTTGCTCCACCGCTGCTCAACGGCGGGGGATGCTTTGAATACTGG
