[The description below was written by a language model from this plasmid's Addgene catalogue record.]
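Description:
mTurquoise-Sequestosome1-N-18 is a mammalian expression plasmid built on the mTurquoise-N1 backbone (about 4.75 kb without insert), an N1-style fluorescent protein fusion vector in which the gene of interest is placed upstream of the fluorescent protein coding sequence. It is maintained as a high-copy plasmid in E. coli under kanamycin selection. It also carries a neomycin resistance marker, so transfected mammalian cells can be selected with G418 if stable lines are wanted. The record provides no feature table, so the origin of replication and the polyadenylation signals are not explicitly listed. The 3′ sequencing primer name does imply an SV40 polyA region downstream of the fusion.

The insert is human Sequestosome 1 (SQSTM1, also known as p62), corresponding to a RefSeq mRNA reference, expressed from the CMV promoter for strong constitutive transcription in mammalian cells. mTurquoise, a cyan fluorescent protein with recorded excitation and emission maxima of 434 and 474 nm, is fused to the C terminus of the SQSTM1 protein. The "N-18" in the name probably refers to the linker between the two parts, but the record does not define it, and the cloning method is listed as unknown.

The construct belongs to a set of fluorescent protein localization markers, and the record labels its localization as "Membrane Scaffold". It is suited to live- or fixed-cell imaging of where SQSTM1/p62, a scaffold and adaptor protein, sits in transfected cells. The cyan emission allows it to be combined with spectrally distinct fluorescent proteins in multicolour experiments.
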