Addgene plasmid #55581: mTurquoise-Sequestosome1-N-18
Purpose: Localization: Membrane Scaffold, Excitation: 434, Emission: 474
Depositing lab: Michael Davidson. Depositing organization: Florida State University, Tallahassee.
Backbone
  Vector backbone: mTurquoise-N1
  Backbone size w/o insert (bp): 4750
  Vector type: Mammalian Expression
  Selectable markers: Neomycin (select with G418)
Growth in bacteria
  Bacterial resistance: Kanamycin, 50 μg/mL
  Growth temperature: 37°C
  Growth strain: DH5alpha
  Copy number: High Copy
Gene/Insert
  Gene/Insert name: Sequestosome1 (alt name: NM_003900.4)
  Species: H. sapiens (human)
  Entrez Gene: SQSTM1 (a.k.a. A170, DMRV, EBIAP, FTDALS3, NADGP, OSIL, PDB3, ZIP3, p60, p62, p62B)
  Promoter: CMV
  Tag / fusion protein: mTurquoise (C terminal on backbone)
  Cloning method: Unknown
  Sequencing primers: 5′ CMV-F; 3′ SV40pA-R
Terms and licenses: Academic/Nonprofit Terms; Industry Terms
Depositor comments: . Excitation = 434; Emission = 474
How to cite: mTurquoise-Sequestosome1-N-18 was a gift from Michael Davidson (Addgene plasmid # 55581 ; http://n2t.net/addgene:55581 ; RRID:Addgene_55581)
